Addgene plasmid #142650: TFORF0577
Purpose: Lentiviral vector for overexpressing transcription factor ORFs with unique 24-bp barcodes. Barcodes facilitate identification of transcription factors in pooled screens.
Depositing lab: Feng Zhang. Depositing organization: Broad Institute. Publication: A transcription factor atlas of directed differentiation. Joung J, Ma S, Tay T, Geiger-Schuller KR, Kirchgatterer PC, Verdine VK, Guo B, Arias-Garcia MA, Allen WE, Singh A, Kuksenko O, Abudayyeh OO, Gootenberg JS, Fu Z, Macrae RK, Buenrostro JD, Regev A, Zhang F. Cell. 2023 Jan 5;186(1):209-229.e26. doi: 10.1016/j.cell.2022.11.026. PubMed 36608654.
Backbone
  Vector backbone: pLX_TRC317
  Backbone manufacturer: Broad Institute Genetic Perturbation Platform
  Backbone size w/o insert (bp): 8264
  Vector type: Mammalian Expression, Lentiviral
  Selectable markers: Puromycin
Growth in bacteria
  Bacterial resistance: Ampicillin, 100 μg/mL
  Growth temperature: 37°C
  Growth strain: NEB Stable
  Copy number: High Copy
Gene/Insert
  Gene/Insert name: GTF2A1L
  Species: H. sapiens (human)
  Insert size (bp): 1436
  Entrez Gene: GTF2A1L (a.k.a. ALF)
  Promoter: EF1a
  Cloning method: Unknown
  Sequencing primers: 5′ GGGTGGAGACTGAAGTTAGGCCAG; 3′ CACATAGCGTAAAAGGAGCAACATAG
Terms and licenses: Academic/Nonprofit Terms; Industry Terms: Not Available to Industry
Depositor comments: NM_001193487,ENST00000430487 . The transcription factor ORF portion of this plasmid was synthesized by Genewiz. Please test multiple small colonies in case of plasmid recombination. To make this collection available in a timely manner, a portion of this collection was not fully sequenced by Addgene. If an Addgene verified full plasmid sequence is not available, please contact us prior to placing an order to request the full sequence.
How to cite: TFORF0577 was a gift from Feng Zhang (Addgene plasmid # 142650 ; http://n2t.net/addgene:142650 ; RRID:Addgene_142650)
