[The description below was written by a language model from this plasmid's Addgene catalogue record and pLannotate feature annotations shown in this document.]
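Description:
TFORF0577 is a lentiviral mammalian expression plasmid built on the pLX_TRC317 backbone from the Broad Institute Genetic Perturbation Platform, carrying the human GTF2A1L open reading frame (also known as ALF), a TFIIA-like factor thought to act as a testis-specific transcription factor together with GTF2A2 and TBP. It belongs to a barcoded transcription factor ORF collection in which each clone has a unique 24-bp barcode, so that the overexpressed factor can be identified in pooled screens. The feature table does not annotate the barcode itself. The full sequence record is about 9.7 kb, consistent with the stated backbone and insert sizes.

The viral portion has a third-generation, self-inactivating layout. An RSV promoter fused to a truncated HIV-1 5' LTR drives genomic RNA production in packaging cells, followed by the Ψ packaging signal with a gag fragment and the RRE for Rev-dependent nuclear export. The cassette ends in a ΔU3 3' LTR that inactivates LTR promoter activity after integration. Inside the LTRs, an SV40 early promoter/origin region drives puromycin N-acetyltransferase for selection of transduced cells. A cPPT/CTS element then precedes the EF-1α promoter, which constitutively expresses GTF2A1L. A WPRE downstream of the ORF enhances transcript stability and expression, and a short U6 promoter fragment is annotated between the two, probably a residual backbone sequence. Outside the viral cassette are an SV40 poly(A) signal, a second SV40 ori, an f1 ori, AmpR for ampicillin selection in bacteria and a high-copy pUC-type origin, along with leftover lac, T7 and T3 elements. The depositor notes that the ORF was synthesized and that the plasmid may be prone to recombination.
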