Features (pLannotate 1.2.2; 31 found; start..end, strand, type, name):
      5..231     +  promoter       RSV promoter: Rous sarcoma virus enhancer/promoter
    232..412     +  LTR            5' LTR (truncated): truncated 5' long terminal repeat (LTR) from HIV-1
    459..584     +  misc_feature   HIV-1 Ψ: packaging signal of human immunodeficiency virus type 1
    568..931     +  CDS            HIV-1 gag (fragment): gag protein from human immunodeficiency virus 1; gag
   1077..1310    +  misc_feature   RRE: The Rev response element (RRE) of HIV-1 allows for Rev-dependent mRNA export from the nucleus to the cytoplasm.
   1687..1713    +  CDS            Rev (fragment): human immunodeficiency virus 1 (HIV-1) Rev protein; rev; enhances nuclear export of unspliced and incompletely spliced viral mRNAs
   1720..1743    +  promoter       SV40 promoter (fragment): SV40 early promoter
   1744..1815    +  promoter       SV40 promoter (fragment): SV40 enhancer and early promoter
   1839..1974    +  rep_origin     SV40 ori: SV40 origin of replication
   2020..2616    +  CDS            PuroR (fragment): puromycin N-acetyltransferase; pac from Streptomyces; confers resistance to puromycin
   2665..2782    +  misc_feature   cPPT/CTS: central polypurine tract and central termination sequence of HIV-1
   2847..2913    +  CDS            small t antigen (fragment): SV40 (simian virus 40) small t antigen
   2920..4098    +  promoter       EF-1α promoter: strong constitutive promoter for human elongation factor EF-1α
   4115..5446    +  CDS            GTF2A1L (fragment): TF2AY_HUMAN - Also known as ALF, GTF2A1LF. Experimental evidence at protein level: Swiss-Prot protein existence level 1. May function as a testis specific transcription factor. Binds DNA in conjunction with GTF2A2 and TBP (the TATA-binding protein) and together with GTF2A2, allows mRNA transcription. From Homo sapiens (Human).
   5462..5515    +  promoter       U6 promoter (fragment): RNA polymerase III promoter for human U6 snRNA
   5557..6145    +  misc_feature   WPRE: woodchuck hepatitis virus posttranscriptional regulatory element
   6196..6215    +  misc_feature   cPPT/CTS (fragment): central polypurine tract and central termination sequence of HIV-1
   6217..6450    +  LTR            3' LTR (ΔU3): self-inactivating 3' long terminal repeat (LTR) from HIV-1
   6528..6649    +  polyA_signal   SV40 poly(A) signal: SV40 polyadenylation signal
   6689..6824    +  rep_origin     SV40 ori: SV40 origin of replication
   6845..6863    -  promoter       T7 promoter: promoter for bacteriophage T7 RNA polymerase
   6871..7026    +  CDS            lacZα (fragment): LacZα fragment of β-galactosidase; lacZ fragment
   7031..7459    +  rep_origin     f1 ori (sequence partly withheld): f1 bacteriophage origin of replication; arrow indicates direction of (+) strand synthesis
   7512..7616    +  promoter       AmpR promoter: bla
   7617..8477    +  CDS            AmpR: β-lactamase; bla; confers resistance to ampicillin, carbenicillin, and related antibiotics
   8648..9236    +  rep_origin     ori: high-copy-number ColE1/pMB1/pBR322/pUC origin of replication
   9419..9511    +  CDS            lacI (fragment): lac repressor; lacI; The lac repressor binds to the lac operator to inhibit transcription in E. coli. This inhibition can be relieved by adding lactose or isopropyl-β-D-thiogalactopyranoside (IPTG).
   9524..9545    +  protein_bind   CAP binding site: CAP binding activates transcription in the presence of cAMP. E. coli catabolite activator protein
   9560..9590    +  promoter       lac promoter: promoter for the E. coli lac operon
   9598..9614    +  protein_bind   lac operator: The lac repressor binds to the lac operator to inhibit transcription in E. coli. This inhibition can be relieved by adding lactose or isopropyl-β-D-thiogalactopyranoside (IPTG). lac repressor encoded by lacI
   9659..9677    +  promoter       T3 promoter: promoter for bacteriophage T3 RNA polymerase
>Addgene plasmid #142650 | TFORF0577 | addgene full sequence | sequence record 397740 | Addgene NGS Result
TTAATGTAGTCTTATGCAATACTCTTGTAGTCTTGCAACATGGTAACGATGAGTTAGCAACATGCCTTAC
AAGGAGAGAAAAAGCACCGTGCATGCCGATTGGTGGAAGTAAGGTGGTACGATCGTGCCTTATTAGGAAG
GCAACAGACGGGTCTGACATGGATTGGACGAACCACTGAATTGCCGCATTGCAGAGATATTGTATTTAAG
TGCCTAGCTCGATACATAAACGGGTCTCTCTGGTTAGACCAGATCTGAGCCTGGGAGCTCTCTGGCTAAC
TAGGGAACCCACTGCTTAAGCCTCAATAAAGCTTGCCTTGAGTGCTTCAAGTAGTGTGTGCCCGTCTGTT
GTGTGACTCTGGTAACTAGAGATCCCTCAGACCCTTTTAGTCAGTGTGGAAAATCTCTAGCAGTGGCGCC
CGAACAGGGACTTGAAAGCGAAAGGGAAACCAGAGGAGCTCTCTCGACGCAGGACTCGGCTTGCTGAAGC
GCGCACGGCAAGAGGCGAGGGGCGGCGACTGGTGAGTACGCCAAAAATTTTGACTAGCGGAGGCTAGAAG
GAGAGAGATGGGTGCGAGAGCGTCAGTATTAAGCGGGGGAGAATTAGATCGCGATGGGAAAAAATTCGGT
TAAGGCCAGGGGGAAAGAAAAAATATAAATTAAAACATATAGTATGGGCAAGCAGGGAGCTAGAACGATT
CGCAGTTAATCCTGGCCTGTTAGAAACATCAGAAGGCTGTAGACAAATACTGGGACAGCTACAACCATCC
CTTCAGACAGGATCAGAAGAACTTAGATCATTATATAATACAGTAGCAACCCTCTATTGTGTGCATCAAA
GGATAGAGATAAAAGACACCAAGGAAGCTTTAGACAAGATAGAGGAAGAGCAAAACAAAAGTAAGACCAC
CGCACAGCAAGCGGCCGCTGATCTTCAGACCTGGAGGAGGAGATATGAGGGACAATTGGAGAAGTGAATT
ATATAAATATAAAGTAGTAAAAATTGAACCATTAGGAGTAGCACCCACCAAGGCAAAGAGAAGAGTGGTG
CAGAGAGAAAAAAGAGCAGTGGGAATAGGAGCTTTGTTCCTTGGGTTCTTGGGAGCAGCAGGAAGCACTA
TGGGCGCAGCGTCAATGACGCTGACGGTACAGGCCAGACAATTATTGTCTGGTATAGTGCAGCAGCAGAA
CAATTTGCTGAGGGCTATTGAGGCGCAACAGCATCTGTTGCAACTCACAGTCTGGGGCATCAAGCAGCTC
CAGGCAAGAATCCTGGCTGTGGAAAGATACCTAAAGGATCAACAGCTCCTGGGGATTTGGGGTTGCTCTG
GAAAACTCATTTGCACCACTGCTGTGCCTTGGAATGCTAGTTGGAGTAATAAATCTCTGGAACAGATTTG
GAATCACACGACCTGGATGGAGTGGGACAGAGAAATTAACAATTACACAAGCTTAATACACTCCTTAATT
GAAGAATCGCAAAACCAGCAAGAAAAGAATGAACAAGAATTATTGGAATTAGATAAATGGGCAAGTTTGT
GGAATTGGTTTAACATAACAAATTGGCTGTGGTATATAAAATTATTCATAATGATAGTAGGAGGCTTGGT
AGGTTTAAGAATAGTTTTTGCTGTACTTTCTATAGTGAATAGAGTTAGGCAGGGATATTCACCATTATCG
TTTCAGACCCACCTCCCAACCCCGAGGGGACCCATGCATTGCATCTCAATTAGTCAGCAACCAGGTGTGG
AAAGTCCCCAGGCTCCCCAGCAGGCAGAAGTATGCAAAGCATGCGTCTCAATTAGTCAGCAACCATAGTC
CCGCCCCTAACTCCGCCCATCCCGCCCCTAACTCCGCCCAGTTCCGCCCATTCTCCGCCCCATGGCTGAC
TAATTTTTTTTATTTATGCAGAGGCCGAGGCCGCCTCGGCCTCTGAGCTATTCCAGAAGTAGTGAGGAGG
CTTTTTTGGAGGCCTAGGCTTTTGCAAAAAGCTTTCTAGAGGTACCACCGGAGCTTACCATGACCGAGTA
CAAGCCCACGGTGCGCCTCGCCACCCGCGACGACGTCCCCAGGGCCGTACGCACCCTCGCCGCCGCGTTC
GCCGACTACCCCGCCACGCGCCACACCGTCGATCCGGACCGCCACATCGAGCGGGTCACCGAGCTGCAAG
AACTCTTCCTCACGCGCGTCGGGCTCGACATCGGCAAGGTGTGGGTCGCGGACGACGGCGCCGCCGTGGC
GGTCTGGACCACGCCGGAGAGCGTCGAAGCGGGGGCGGTGTTCGCCGAGATCGGCCCGCGCATGGCCGAG
TTGAGCGGTTCCCGGCTGGCCGCGCAGCAACAGATGGAAGGCCTCCTGGCGCCGCACCGGCCCAAGGAGC
CCGCGTGGTTCCTGGCCACCGTCGGCGTCTCGCCCGACCACCAGGGCAAGGGTCTGGGCAGCGCCGTCGT
GCTCCCCGGAGTGGAGGCGGCCGAGCGCGCCGGGGTGCCCGCCTTCCTGGAGACCTCCGCGCCCCGCAAC
CTCCCCTTCTACGAGCGGCTCGGCTTCACCGTCACCGCCGACGTCGAGGTGCCCGAAGGACCGCGCACCT
GGTGCATGACCCGCAAGCCCGGTGCCAGTTAACGAATTCTAGATCTTGAGACAAATGGCAGTATTCATCC
ACAATTTTAAAAGAAAAGGGGGGATTGGGGGGTACAGTGCAGGGGAAAGAATAGTAGACATAATAGCAAC
AGACATACAAACTAAAGAATTACAAAAACAAATTACAAAAATTCAAAATTTTCGGGTTTATTACAGGGAC
AGCAGAGATCCACTTTGGCGCCGGCTCGAGGCCTGCAGGTGCAAAGATGGATAAAGTTTTAAACAGAGAG
GAATCTTTGCAGCTAATGGACCTTCTAGGTCTTGAAAGGAGTGGGAATTGGCTCCGGTGCCCGTCAGTGG
GCAGAGCGCACATCGCCCACAGTCCCCGAGAAGTTGGGGGGAGGGGTCGGCAATTGAACCGGTGCCTAGA
GAAGGTGGCGCGGGGTAAACTGGGAAAGTGATGTCGTGTACTGGCTCCGCCTTTTTCCCGAGGGTGGGGG
AGAACCGTATATAAGTGCAGTAGTCGCCGTGAACGTTCTTTTTCGCAACGGGTTTGCCGCCAGAACACAG
GTAAGTGCCGTGTGTGGTTCCCGCGGGCCTGGCCTCTTTACGGGTTATGGCCCTTGCGTGCCTTGAATTA
CTTCCACCTGGCTGCAGTACGTGATTCTTGATCCCGAGCTTCGGGTTGGAAGTGGGTGGGAGAGTTCGAG
GCCTTGCGCTTAAGGAGCCCCTTCGCCTCGTGCTTGAGTTGAGGCCTGGCCTGGGCGCTGGGGCCGCCGC
GTGCGAATCTGGTGGCACCTTCGCGCCTGTCTCGCTGCTTTCGATAAGTCTCTAGCCATTTAAAATTTTT
GATGACCTGCTGCGACGCTTTTTTTCTGGCAAGATAGTCTTGTAAATGCGGGCCAAGATCTGCACACTGG
TATTTCGGTTTTTGGGGCCGCGGGCGGCGACGGGGCCCGTGCGTCCCAGCGCACATGTTCGGCGAGGCGG
GGCCTGCGAGCGCGGCCACCGAGAATCGGACGGGGGTAGTCTCAAGCTGGCCGGCCTGCTCTGGTGCCTG
GCCTCGCGCCGCCGTGTATCGCCCCGCCCTGGGCGGCAAGGCTGGCCCGGTCGGCACCAGTTGCGTGAGC
GGAAAGATGGCCGCTTCCCGGCCCTGCTGCAGGGAGCTCAAAATGGAGGACGCGGCGCTCGGGAGAGCGG
GCGGGTGAGTCACCCACACAAAGGAAAAGGGCCTTTCCGTCCTCAGCCGTCGCTTCATGTGACTCCACGG
AGTACCGGGCGCCGTCCAGGCACCTCGATTAGTTCTCGAGCTTTTGGAGTACGTCGTCTTTAGGTTGGGG
GGAGGGGTTTTATGCGATGGAGTTTCCCCACACTGAGTGGGTGGAGACTGAAGTTAGGCCAGCTTGGCAC
TTGATGTAATTCTCCTTGGAATTTGCCCTTTTTGAGTTTGGATCTTGGTTCATTCTCAAGCCTCAGACAG
TGGTTCAAAGTTTTTTTCTTCCATTTCAGGTGTCGTGAGGCTAGCACCGCCACCATGGCCTGCCTCAACC
CGGTGCTCTGGGAAACCAAGGTTTTGCAGTCTAAAGCAACAGAAGACTTCTTCAGAAATAGCATCCAATC
ACCTCTGTTTACTCTTCAGTTGCCGCACAGCTTGCACCAAACATTGCAATCGTCAACAGCATCATTAGTT
ATTCCTGCTGGTAGAACTCTTCCAAGTTTTACCACAGCAGAACTGGGCACTTCAAACTCCAGTGCAAACT
TTACTTTTCCTGGTTATCCCATTCATGTACCAGCAGGTGTGACACTACAGACTGTATCTGGTCACCTTTA
TAAAGTCAATGTACCAATTATGGTGACAGAGACTTCTGGAAGAGCAGGTATTCTTCAGCATCCAATTCAG
CAAGTATTTCAACAGCTTGGCCAGCCTTCAGTAATACAAACTAGTGTTCCACAATTGAATCCATGGTCTC
TTCAAGCAACTACTGAAAAATCACAGAGAATTGAAACCGTGCTACAGCAACCCGCAATTCTACCTTCTGG
GCCAGTAGATAGGAAACACTTAGAAAATGCCACCAGTGATATACTTGTATCTCCTGGAAATGAGCATAAA
ATCGTGCCTGAAGCTTTGTTGTGTCATCAGGAAAGTTCTCACTATATCAGTCTTCCAGGTGTTGTATTTT
CTCCACAGGTCTCTCAAACAAATTCTAATGTGGAGTCAGTGCTCAGTGGTTCAGCTAGCATGGCTCAAAA
TCTGCATGATGAGTCCCTCTCCACAAGCCCTCATGGGGCTCTCCACCAGCACGTGACTGATATTCAGCTT
CATATTCTTAAAAATAGGATGTATGGATGTGATTCTGTAAAGCAACCAAGAAATATAGAGGAACCCAGCA
ACATACCTGTATCAGAGAAGGATTCTAATTCTCAGGTGGATTTAAGCATTCGGGTTACTGATGATGATAT
TGGTGAAATAATTCAAGTAGATGGAAGCGGTGATACATCTTCCAATGAAGAAATAGGAAGTACAAGAGAT
GCAGATGAGAATGAATTTCTAGGGAATATTGACGGGGGAGATCTGAAGGTACCTGAAGAAGAAGCTGACA
GTATTTCAAATGAGGATTCAGCCACAAACAGTAGTGATAATGAAGACCCTCAAGTAAACATTGTAGAAGA
GGACCCTTTAAATTCTGGAGATGATGTTAGTGAACAGGATGTGCCAGACCTGTTTGACACGGATAATGTT
ATTGTCTGTCAGTATGATAAGATTCATCGAAGCAAGAACAAATGGAAATTCTATTTGAAAGATGGTGTTA
TGTGTTTTGGAGGGAGAGACTATGTATTTGCAAAAGCCATTGGTGATGCAGAGTGGTAGTAATGAACTAG
TCCGTAACTTGAAAGTATTTCGATTTCTTGGCTTTATATATCTTGTGGAAAGGACGAGGCAGCACTAACG
CCTATATTCTTACGCGTTAAGTCGACAATCAACCTCTGGATTACAAAATTTGTGAAAGATTGACTGGTAT
TCTTAACTATGTTGCTCCTTTTACGCTATGTGGATACGCTGCTTTAATGCCTTTGTATCATGCTATTGCT
TCCCGTATGGCTTTCATTTTCTCCTCCTTGTATAAATCCTGGTTGCTGTCTCTTTATGAGGAGTTGTGGC
CCGTTGTCAGGCAACGTGGCGTGGTGTGCACTGTGTTTGCTGACGCAACCCCCACTGGTTGGGGCATTGC
CACCACCTGTCAGCTCCTTTCCGGGACTTTCGCTTTCCCCCTCCCTATTGCCACGGCGGAACTCATCGCC
GCCTGCCTTGCCCGCTGCTGGACAGGGGCTCGGCTGTTGGGCACTGACAATTCCGTGGTGTTGTCGGGGA
AATCATCGTCCTTTCCTTGGCTGCTCGCCTGTGTTGCCACCTGGATTCTGCGCGGGACGTCCTTCTGCTA
CGTCCCTTCGGCCCTCAATCCAGCGGACCTTCCTTCCCGCGGCCTGCTGCCGGCTCTGCGGCCTCTTCCG
CGTCTTCGCCTTCGCCCTCAGACGAGTCGGATCTCCCTTTGGGCCGCCTCCCCGCGTCGACTTTAAGACC
AATGACTTACAAGGCAGCTGTAGATCTTAGCCACTTTTTAAAAGAAAAGGGGGGACTGGAAGGGCTAATT
CACTCCCAACGAAGACAAGATCTGCTTTTTGCTTGTACTGGGTCTCTCTGGTTAGACCAGATCTGAGCCT
GGGAGCTCTCTGGCTAACTAGGGAACCCACTGCTTAAGCCTCAATAAAGCTTGCCTTGAGTGCTTCAAGT
AGTGTGTGCCCGTCTGTTGTGTGACTCTGGTAACTAGAGATCCCTCAGACCCTTTTAGTCAGTGTGGAAA
ATCTCTAGCAGTACGTATAGTAGTTCATGTCATCTTATTATTCAGTATTTATAACTTGCAAAGAAATGAA
TATCAGAGAGTGAGAGGAACTTGTTTATTGCAGCTTATAATGGTTACAAATAAAGCAATAGCATCACAAA
TTTCACAAATAAAGCATTTTTTTCACTGCATTCTAGTTGTGGTTTGTCCAAACTCATCAATGTATCTTAT
CATGTCTGGCTCTAGCTATCCCGCCCCTAACTCCGCCCATCCCGCCCCTAACTCCGCCCAGTTCCGCCCA
TTCTCCGCCCCATGGCTGACTAATTTTTTTTATTTATGCAGAGGCCGAGGCCGCCTCGGCCTCTGAGCTA
TTCCAGAAGTAGTGAGGAGGCTTTTTTGGAGGCCTAGGGACGTACCCAATTCGCCCTATAGTGAGTCGTA
TTACGCGCGCTCACTGGCCGTCGTTTTACAACGTCGTGACTGGGAAAACCCTGGCGTTACCCAACTTAAT
CGCCTTGCAGCACATCCCCCTTTCGCCAGCTGGCGTAATAGCGAAGAGGCCCGCACCGATCGCCCTTCCC
AACAGTTGCGCAGCCTGAATGGCGAATGGG
[124 nt withheld, positions 7031-7154]
C
[91 nt withheld, positions 7156-7246]
A
[49 nt withheld, positions 7248-7296]
CCTTTGACGTTGGAGTCCACGTTCTTT
[37 nt withheld, positions 7324-7360]
ACCCTATCTCGGTCTATTCTTTTGATTTATAAGGGATTTTGCCGATTTCGGCCTATTGGTTAAAAAATGA
GCTGATTTAACAAAAATTTAACGCGAATTTTAACAAAATATTAACGCTTACAATTTAGGTGGCACTTTTC
GGGGAAATGTGCGCGGAACCCCTATTTGTTTATTTTTCTAAATACATTCAAATATGTATCCGCTCATGAG
ACAATAACCCTGATAAATGCTTCAATAATATTGAAAAAGGAAGAGTATGAGTATTCAACATTTCCGTGTC
GCCCTTATTCCCTTTTTTGCGGCATTTTGCCTTCCTGTTTTTGCTCACCCAGAAACGCTGGTGAAAGTAA
AAGATGCTGAAGATCAGTTGGGTGCACGAGTGGGTTACATCGAACTGGATCTCAACAGCGGTAAGATCCT
TGAGAGTTTTCGCCCCGAAGAACGTTTTCCAATGATGAGCACTTTTAAAGTTCTGCTATGTGGCGCGGTA
TTATCCCGTATTGACGCCGGGCAAGAGCAACTCGGTCGCCGCATACACTATTCTCAGAATGACTTGGTTG
AGTACTCACCAGTCACAGAAAAGCATCTTACGGATGGCATGACAGTAAGAGAATTATGCAGTGCTGCCAT
AACCATGAGTGATAACACTGCGGCCAACTTACTTCTGACAACGATCGGAGGACCGAAGGAGCTAACCGCT
TTTTTGCACAACATGGGGGATCATGTAACTCGCCTTGATCGTTGGGAACCGGAGCTGAATGAAGCCATAC
CAAACGACGAGCGTGACACCACGATGCCTGTAGCAATGGCAACAACGTTGCGCAAACTATTAACTGGCGA
ACTACTTACTCTAGCTTCCCGGCAACAATTAATAGACTGGATGGAGGCGGATAAAGTTGCAGGACCACTT
CTGCGCTCGGCCCTTCCGGCTGGCTGGTTTATTGCTGATAAATCTGGAGCCGGTGAGCGTGGGTCTCGCG
GTATCATTGCAGCACTGGGGCCAGATGGTAAGCCCTCCCGTATCGTAGTTATCTACACGACGGGGAGTCA
GGCAACTATGGATGAACGAAATAGACAGATCGCTGAGATAGGTGCCTCACTGATTAAGCATTGGTAACTG
TCAGACCAAGTTTACTCATATATACTTTAGATTGATTTAAAACTTCATTTTTAATTTAAAAGGATCTAGG
TGAAGATCCTTTTTGATAATCTCATGACCAAAATCCCTTAACGTGAGTTTTCGTTCCACTGAGCGTCAGA
CCCCGTAGAAAAGATCAAAGGATCTTCTTGAGATCCTTTTTTTCTGCGCGTAATCTGCTGCTTGCAAACA
AAAAAACCACCGCTACCAGCGGTGGTTTGTTTGCCGGATCAAGAGCTACCAACTCTTTTTCCGAAGGTAA
CTGGCTTCAGCAGAGCGCAGATACCAAATACTGTTCTTCTAGTGTAGCCGTAGTTAGGCCACCACTTCAA
GAACTCTGTAGCACCGCCTACATACCTCGCTCTGCTAATCCTGTTACCAGTGGCTGCTGCCAGTGGCGAT
AAGTCGTGTCTTACCGGGTTGGACTCAAGACGATAGTTACCGGATAAGGCGCAGCGGTCGGGCTGAACGG
GGGGTTCGTGCACACAGCCCAGCTTGGAGCGAACGACCTACACCGAACTGAGATACCTACAGCGTGAGCT
ATGAGAAAGCGCCACGCTTCCCGAAGGGAGAAAGGCGGACAGGTATCCGGTAAGCGGCAGGGTCGGAACA
GGAGAGCGCACGAGGGAGCTTCCAGGGGGAAACGCCTGGTATCTTTATAGTCCTGTCGGGTTTCGCCACC
TCTGACTTGAGCGTCGATTTTTGTGATGCTCGTCAGGGGGGCGGAGCCTATGGAAAAACGCCAGCAACGC
GGCCTTTTTACGGTTCCTGGCCTTTTGCTGGCCTTTTGCTCACATGTTCTTTCCTGCGTTATCCCCTGAT
TCTGTGGATAACCGTATTACCGCCTTTGAGTGAGCTGATACCGCTCGCCGCAGCCGAACGACCGAGCGCA
GCGAGTCAGTGAGCGAGGAAGCGGAAGAGCGCCCAATACGCAAACCGCCTCTCCCCGCGCGTTGGCCGAT
TCATTAATGCAGCTGGCACGACAGGTTTCCCGACTGGAAAGCGGGCAGTGAGCGCAACGCAATTAATGTG
AGTTAGCTCACTCATTAGGCACCCCAGGCTTTACACTTTATGCTTCCGGCTCGTATGTTGTGTGGAATTG
TGAGCGGATAACAATTTCACACAGGAAACAGCTATGACCATGATTACGCCAAGCGCGCAATTAACCCTCA
CTAAAGGGAACAAAAGCTGGAGCTGCAAGC
