>Addgene plasmid #142650 | TFORF0577 | depositor partial sequence | sequence record 280088 | Insert
ACCGCCACCATGGCCTGCCTCAACCCGGTGCTCTGGGAAACCAAGGTTTTGCAGTCTAAAGCAACAGAAG
ACTTCTTCAGAAATAGCATCCAATCACCTCTGTTTACTCTTCAGTTGCCGCACAGCTTGCACCAAACATT
GCAATCGTCAACAGCATCATTAGTTATTCCTGCTGGTAGAACTCTTCCAAGTTTTACCACAGCAGAACTG
GGCACTTCAAACTCCAGTGCAAACTTTACTTTTCCTGGTTATCCCATTCATGTACCAGCAGGTGTGACAC
TACAGACTGTATCTGGTCACCTTTATAAAGTCAATGTACCAATTATGGTGACAGAGACTTCTGGAAGAGC
AGGTATTCTTCAGCATCCAATTCAGCAAGTATTTCAACAGCTTGGCCAGCCTTCAGTAATACAAACTAGT
GTTCCACAATTGAATCCATGGTCTCTTCAAGCAACTACTGAAAAATCACAGAGAATTGAAACCGTGCTAC
AGCAACCCGCAATTCTACCTTCTGGGCCAGTAGATAGGAAACACTTAGAAAATGCCACCAGTGATATACT
TGTATCTCCTGGAAATGAGCATAAAATCGTGCCTGAAGCTTTGTTGTGTCATCAGGAAAGTTCTCACTAT
ATCAGTCTTCCAGGTGTTGTATTTTCTCCACAGGTCTCTCAAACAAATTCTAATGTGGAGTCAGTGCTCA
GTGGTTCAGCTAGCATGGCTCAAAATCTGCATGATGAGTCCCTCTCCACAAGCCCTCATGGGGCTCTCCA
CCAGCACGTGACTGATATTCAGCTTCATATTCTTAAAAATAGGATGTATGGATGTGATTCTGTAAAGCAA
CCAAGAAATATAGAGGAACCCAGCAACATACCTGTATCAGAGAAGGATTCTAATTCTCAGGTGGATTTAA
GCATTCGGGTTACTGATGATGATATTGGTGAAATAATTCAAGTAGATGGAAGCGGTGATACATCTTCCAA
TGAAGAAATAGGAAGTACAAGAGATGCAGATGAGAATGAATTTCTAGGGAATATTGACGGGGGAGATCTG
AAGGTACCTGAAGAAGAAGCTGACAGTATTTCAAATGAGGATTCAGCCACAAACAGTAGTGATAATGAAG
ACCCTCAAGTAAACATTGTAGAAGAGGACCCTTTAAATTCTGGAGATGATGTTAGTGAACAGGATGTGCC
AGACCTGTTTGACACGGATAATGTTATTGTCTGTCAGTATGATAAGATTCATCGAAGCAAGAACAAATGG
AAATTCTATTTGAAAGATGGTGTTATGTGTTTTGGAGGGAGAGACTATGTATTTGCAAAAGCCATTGGTG
ATGCAGAGTGGTAGTAATGAACTAGTCCGTAACTTGAAAGTATTTCGATTTCTTGGCTTTATATATCTTG
TGGAAAGGACGAGGCAGCACTAACGCCTATATTCTT
