>Addgene plasmid #142650 | TFORF0577 | depositor partial sequence | sequence record 280089 | Barcode
GGCAGCACTAACGCCTATATTCTT
